>Addgene plasmid #152370 | pGBW-m4133462 | depositor full sequence | sequence record 295382 | Full Sequence
CACCATGGAGTCTCTCGTTCCCGGCTTTAAT
[348 nt withheld, positions 32-379]
AACGGAAATAAGGGGGCTGGTGGCCATAGCTATGGGGCAGACCTGAAGTCTTTCGATCTGGGCGACGAGC
TGGGCACCGACCCATATGAGGATTTCCAGGAAAACTGGAACACAAAACACAGCTCCGGGGTAACTCGCGA
GCTAATGCGAGAATTGAATGGAGGGGAAAACCTTTACTTTCAGTCGGGACGGCGAATCCCGGGGCTGATA
AATCCCTGGAAAAGGAGATGGAAGAAGAACTTTATTGCAGTGTCTGCGGCTAACCGGTTCAAAAAGATCA
GTTCAAGCGGCGCCCTAGATTACGACATTCCTACGACCGCCTCCGAGAATCTCTATTTCCAGGGTGAATT
TGGCTTGGCACAACATGACGAGGCCGTCGATAACAAGTTTAATAAAGAACAGCAGAACGCTTTCTATGAG
ATCCTTCACTTACCAAATCTGAACGAAGAGCAACGCAACGCTTTCATTCAGAGCCTGAAAGACGATCCCT
CGCAGTCTGCAAATCTCCTGGCCGAAGCCAAGAAGCTGAATGACGCACAGGCTCCAAAAGTTGATAACAA
GTTTAACAAGGAGCAGCAGAATGCTTTCTACGAGATATTGCACCTTCCTAATCTGAATGAGGAACAAAGA
AATGCATTTATCCAGTCCCTAAAAGACGATCCATCACAGAGTGCCAACCTGCTTGCGGAAGCCAAAAAGC
TCAATGATGCCCAGGCCCCGAAAGTAGACGCGAACCATCAATAAGCTAGCTTGACTGACTGAGATACAGC
GTACCTTCAGCTCACAGACATGATAAGATACATTGATGAGTTTGGACAAACCACAACTAGAATGCAGTGA
AAAAAATGCTTTATTTGTGAAATTTGTGATGCTATTGCTTTATTTGTAACCATTATAAGCTGCAATAAAC
AAGTTAACAACAACAATTGCATTCATTTTATGTTTCAGGTTCAGGGGGAGGTGTGGGAGGTTTTTTAAAG
CAAGTAAAACCTCTACAAATGTGGTATTGGCCCATCTCTATCGGTATCGTAGCATAACCCCTTGGGGCCT
CTAAACGGGTCTTGAGGGGTTTTTTGTGCCCCTCGGGCCGGATTGCTATCTACCGGCATTGGCGCAGAAA
AAAATGCCTGATGCGACGCTGCGCGTCTTATACTCCCACATATGCCAGATTCAGCAACGGATACGGCTTC
CCCAACTTGCCCACTTCCATACGTGTCCTCCTTACCAGAAATTTATCCTTAAGGTCGTCAGCTATCCTGC
AGGCGATCTCTCGATTTCGATCAAGACATTCCTTTAATGGTCTTTTCTGGACACCACTAGGGGTCAGAAG
TAGTTCATCAAACTTTCTTCCCTCCCTAATCTCATTGGTTACCTTGGGCTATCGAAACTTAATTAACCAG
TCAAGTCAGCTACTTGGCGAGATCGACTTGTCTGGGTTTCGACTACGCTCAGAATTGCGTCAGTCAAGTT
CGATCTGGTCCTTGCTATTGCACCCGTTCTCCGATTACGAGTTTCATTTAAATCATGTGAGCAAAAGGCC
AGCAAAAGGCCAGGAACCGTAAAAAGGCCGCGTTGCTGGCGTTTTTCCATAGGCTCCGCCCCCCTGACGA
GCATCACAAAAATCGACGCTCAAGTCAGAGGTGGCGAAACCCGACAGGACTATAAAGATACCAGGCGTTT
CCCCCTGGAAGCTCCCTCGTGCGCTCTCCTGTTCCGACCCTGCCGCTTACCGGATACCTGTCCGCCTTTC
TCCCTTCGGGAAGCGTGGCGCTTTCTCATAGCTCACGCTGTAGGTATCTCAGTTCGGTGTAGGTCGTTCG
CTCCAAGCTGGGCTGTGTGCACGAACCCCCCGTTCAGCCCGACCGCTGCGCCTTATCCGGTAACTATCGT
CTTGAGTCCAACCCGGTAAGACACGACTTATCGCCACTGGCAGCAGCCACTGGTAACAGGATTAGCAGAG
CGAGGTATGTAGGCGGTGCTACAGAGTTCTTGAAGTGGTGGCCTAACTACGGCTACACTAGAAGAACAGT
ATTTGGTATCTGCGCTCTGCTGAAGCCAGTTACCTTCGGAAAAAGAGTTGGTAGCTCTTGATCCGGCAAA
CAAACCACCGCTGGTAGCGGTGGTTTTTTTGTTTGCAAGCAGCAGATTACGCGCAGAAAAAAAGGATCTC
AAGAAGATCCTTTGATCTTTTCTACGGGGTCTGACGCTCAGTGGAACGAAAACTCACGTTAAGGGATTTT
GGTCATGAGATTATCAAAAAGGATCTTCACCTAGATCCTTTTAAATTAAAAATGAAGTTTTAAATCAATC
TAAAGTATATATGAGTAAACTTGGTCTGACAGTTACCAATGCTTAATCAGTGAGGCACCTATCTCAGCGA
TCTGTCTATTTCGTTCATCCATAGTTGCATTTAAATTTCCGAACTCTCCAAGGCCCTCGTCGGAAAATCT
TCAAACCTTTCGTCCGATCCATCTTGCAGGCTACCTCTCGAACGAACTATCGCAAGTCTCTTGGCCGGCC
TTGCGCCTTGGCTATTGCTTGGCAGCGCCTATCGCCAGGTATTACTCCAATCCCGAATATCCGAGATCGG
GATCACCCGAGAGAAGTTCAACCTACATCCTCAATCCCGATCTATCCGAGATCCGAGGAATATCGAAATC
GGGGCGCGCCTGGTGTACCGAGAACGATCCTCTCAGTGCGAGTCTCGACGATCCATATCGTTGCTTGGCA
GTCAGCCAGTCGGAATCCAGCTTGGGACCCAGGAAGTCCAATCGTCAGATATTGTACTCAAGCCTGGTCA
CGGCAGCGTACCGATCTGTTTAAACCTAGATATTGATAGTCTGATCGGTCAACGTATAATCGAGTCCTAG
CTTTTGCAAACATCTATCAAGAGACAGGATCAGCAGGAGGCTTTCGCATGAGTATTCAACATTTCCGTGT
CGCCCTTATTCCCTTTTTTGCGGCATTTTGCCTTCCTGTTTTTGCTCACCCAGAAACGCTGGTGAAAGTA
AAAGATGCTGAAGATCAGTTGGGTGCGCGAGTGGGTTACATCGAACTGGATCTCAACAGCGGTAAGATCC
TTGAGAGTTTTCGCCCCGAAGAACGCTTTCCAATGATGAGCACTTTTAAAGTTCTGCTATGTGGCGCGGT
ATTATCCCGTATTGACGCCGGGCAAGAGCAACTCGGTCGCCGCATACACTATTCTCAGAATGACTTGGTT
GAGTATTCACCAGTCACAGAAAAGCATCTTACGGATGGCATGACAGTAAGAGAATTATGCAGTGCTGCCA
TAACCATGAGTGATAACACTGCGGCCAACTTACTTCTGACAACGATTGGAGGACCGAAGGAGCTAACCGC
TTTTTTGCACAACATGGGGGATCATGTAACTCGCCTTGATCGTTGGGAACCGGAGCTGAATGAAGCCATA
CCAAACGACGAGCGTGACACCACGATGCCTGTAGCAATGGCAACAACCTTGCGTAAACTATTAACTGGCG
AACTACTTACTCTAGCTTCCCGGCAACAGTTGATAGACTGGATGGAGGCGGATAAAGTTGCAGGACCACT
TCTGCGCTCGGCCCTTCCGGCTGGCTGGTTTATTGCTGATAAATCTGGAGCCGGTGAGCGTGGGTCTCGC
GGTATCATTGCAGCACTGGGGCCAGATGGTAAGCCCTCCCGTATCGTAGTTATCTACACGACGGGGAGTC
AGGCAACTATGGATGAACGAAATAGACAGATCGCTGAGATAGGTGCCTCACTGATTAAGCATTGGTAACC
GATTCTAGGTGCATTGGCGCAGAAAAAAATGCCTGATGCGACGCTGCGCGTCTTATACTCCCACATATGC
CAGATTCAGCAACGGATACGGCTTCCCCAACTTGCCCACTTCCATACGTGTCCTCCTTACCAGAAATTTA
TCCTTAAGATCCCGAATCGTTTAAACTCGACTCTGGCTCTATCGAATCTCCGTCGTTTCGAGCTTACGCG
AACAGCCGTGGCGCTCATTTGCTCGTCGGGCATCGAATCTCGTCAGCTATCGTCAGCTTACCTTTTTGGC
AGCGATCGCGGCTCCCGACATCTTGGACCATTAGCTCCACAGGTATCTTCTTCCCTCTAGTGGTCATAAC
AGCAGCTTCAGCTACCTCTCAATTCAAAAAACCCCTCAAGACCCGTTTAGAGGCCCCAAGGGGTTATGCT
ATCAATCGTTGCGTTACACACACAAAAAACCAACACACATCCATCTTCGATGGATAGCGATTTTATTATC
TAACTGCTGATCGAGTGTAGCCAGATCTAGTAATCAATTACGGGGTCATTAGTTCATAGCCCATATATGG
AGTTCCGCGTTACATAACTTACGGTAAATGGCCCGCCTGGCTGACCGCCCAACGACCCCCGCCCATTGAC
GTCAATAATGACGTATGTTCCCATAGTAACGCCAATAGGGACTTTCCATTGACGTCAATGGGTGGAGTAT
TTACGGTAAACTGCCCACTTGGCAGTACATCAAGTGTATCATATGCCAAGTACGCCCCCTATTGACGTCA
ATGACGGTAAATGGCCCGCCTGGCATTATGCCCAGTACATGACCTTATGGGACTTTCCTACTTGGCAGTA
CATCTACGTATTAGTCATCGCTATTACCATGCTGATGCGGTTTTGGCAGTACATCAATGGGCGTGGATAG
CGGTTTGACTCACGGGGATTTCCAAGTCTCCACCCCATTGACGTCAATGGGAGTTTGTTTTGGCACCAAA
ATCAACGGGACTTTCCAAAATGTCGTAACAACTCCGCCCCATTGACGCAAATGGGCGGTAGGCGTGTACG
GTGGGAGGTCTATATAAGCAGAGCTGGTTTAGTGAACCGTCAGATCAGATCTTTGTCGATCCTACCATCC
ACTCGACACACCCGCCAGCGGCCGC
Features (pLannotate 1.2.2; 18 found; start..end, strand, type, name):
      5..544     +  CDS            R1A_SARS2 (fragment) (sequence partly withheld): Experimental evidence at protein level: Swiss-Prot protein existence level 1. [Non-structural protein 10]: Plays a pivotal role in viral transcription by stimulating both nsp14 3'-5' exoribonuclease and nsp16 2'-O-methyltransferase activities. Therefore plays an essential role in viral mRNAs cap methylation. From Severe acute respiratory syndrome coronavirus 2 (2019-nCoV) (SARS-CoV-2).
    599..676     +  CDS            MYLK2 (fragment): MYLK2_HUMAN - Experimental evidence at protein level: Swiss-Prot protein existence level 1. Implicated in the level of global muscle contraction and cardiac function. Phosphorylates a specific serine in the N-terminus of a myosin light chain. From Homo sapiens (Human).
    758..1108    +  CDS            spa (fragment): SPA_STAAU - Experimental evidence at protein level: Swiss-Prot protein existence level 1. Plays a role in the inhibition of the host innate and adaptive immune responses. Possesses five immunoglobulin-binding domains that capture both the fragment crystallizable region (Fc region) and the Fab region (part of Ig that identifies antigen) of immunoglobulins (By similarity). In turn, Staphylococcus aureus is protected from phagocytic killing via inhibition of Ig Fc region. In addition, the host elicited B-cell response is prevented due to a decrease of antibody-secreting cell proliferation that en
   1173..1294    -  polyA_signal   SV40 poly(A) signal: SV40 polyadenylation signal
   1317..1386    -  CDS            large T antigen (fragment): large T antigen from SV40 (simian virus 40)
   1409..1455    +  terminator     T7 terminator: transcription terminator for bacteriophage T7 RNA polymerase
   1485..1621    +  terminator     rrnG terminator: transcription terminator from the E. coli ribosomal RNA rrnG operon (Albrechtsen et al., 1991)
   1666..1737    +  misc_feature   3' β-globin insulator: insulator downstream of the human β-globin locus (Farrell et al., 2002)
   1963..2551    -  rep_origin     ori: high-copy-number ColE1/pMB1/pBR322/pUC origin of replication
   2723..2787    -  CDS            bla(M) (fragment): β-lactamase lacking the signal sequence; bla(M); allows cytosolic expression of β-lactamase
   3297..4157    +  CDS            AmpR: β-lactamase; bla; confers resistance to ampicillin, carbenicillin, and related antibiotics
   4170..4306    +  terminator     rrnG terminator: transcription terminator from the E. coli ribosomal RNA rrnG operon (Albrechtsen et al., 1991)
   4458..4529    +  misc_feature   5' β-globin insulator: insulator upstream of the human β-globin locus (Farrell et al., 2002)
   4534..4580    -  terminator     T7 terminator: transcription terminator for bacteriophage T7 RNA polymerase
   4598..4646    -  polyA_signal   poly(A) signal: synthetic polyadenylation signal
   4727..5030    +  enhancer       CMV enhancer: human cytomegalovirus immediate early enhancer
   5103..5120    -  promoter       CMV promoter (fragment): human cytomegalovirus (CMV) immediate early promoter
   5183..5234    +  promoter       CMVd2 promoter: truncated human cytomegalovirus (CMV) immediate early promoter that yields moderately reduced expression relative to the full-length promoter
