[The description below was written by a language model from this plasmid's Addgene catalogue record and pLannotate feature annotations shown in this document.]
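Description:
pGBW-m4133462 is a mammalian expression plasmid built on the pTwist_CMV_6 backbone and carrying the wild-type SARS-CoV-2 leader protein, the first mature product of the ORF1ab polyprotein (commonly called nsp1). It is propagated in E. coli as a high-copy plasmid through a ColE1/pUC-type origin and is selected with ampicillin via a full-length β-lactamase gene; no mammalian selection marker appears in the record, so it seems suited to transient transfection.

The roughly 540 bp viral coding sequence sits at the start of the numbered sequence and is matched by the annotation software to the SARS-CoV-2 replicase polyprotein 1a. The functional text attached to that hit describes nsp10, but this is generic text for the polyprotein entry rather than a description of the insert. Transcription is driven by the CMV immediate-early enhancer and promoter elements annotated at the far end of the circular map, immediately upstream of the insert. In frame downstream, the catalogue lists a C-terminal, TEV-cleavable tandem affinity purification (TAP) tag supplied by the backbone. This agrees with the annotated fragments of myosin light chain kinase 2, which likely represents a calmodulin-binding peptide, and of Staphylococcus aureus protein A, which provides IgG-binding domains. The TEV site itself is not annotated.

An SV40 polyadenylation signal is annotated after the tag, on the reverse strand. The expression unit and the bacterial marker are flanked by T7 and rrnG terminators, β-globin insulator elements and a synthetic poly(A) signal, which help isolate the cassette from read-through transcription. The design supports expression of the tagged viral protein in mammalian cells for two-step affinity purification and, plausibly, identification of host interaction partners.
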