Addgene plasmid #152370: pGBW-m4133462
Purpose: Mammalian expression plasmid for SARS-CoV-2 leader protein
Depositing lab: Ginkgo Bioworks & Benjie Chen. Depositing organization: Ginkgo Bioworks.
Backbone
  Vector backbone: pTwist_CMV_6
  Backbone size w/o insert (bp): 4180
  Vector type: Mammalian Expression
Growth in bacteria
  Bacterial resistance: Ampicillin, 100 μg/mL
  Growth temperature: 37°C
  Growth strain: DH5alpha
  Copy number: High Copy
Gene/Insert
  Gene/Insert name: SARS-CoV-2 leader protein
  Species: Severe acute respiratory syndrome coronavirus 2
  Insert size (bp): 536
  Mutation: wt
  Entrez Gene: ORF1ab (a.k.a. GU280_gp01)
  Promoter: CMV
  Tag / fusion protein: Cleavable TEV;TapTag (C terminal on backbone)
  Cloning method: Unknown
Resource information
  A portion of this plasmid was derived from a plasmid made by: GinkgoBioworks
Depositor comments: NCBI reference sequence: YP_009725297.1
How to cite: pGBW-m4133462 was a gift from Ginkgo Bioworks & Benjie Chen (Addgene plasmid # 152370 ; http://n2t.net/addgene:152370 ; RRID:Addgene_152370)
